Addgene plasmid #68748: pGL4.26-SS-137
Purpose: ZF10 Op -- GFP
Depositing lab: James Collins. Depositing organization: Massachusetts Institute of Technology. Publication: DNA sense-and-respond protein modules for mammalian cells. Slomovic S, Collins JJ. Nat Methods. 2015 Sep 21. doi: 10.1038/nmeth.3585. PubMed 26389572.
Backbone
  Vector backbone: pGL4.26 luc2/minp/hygro
  Backbone manufacturer: Promega
  Backbone size w/o insert (bp): 4917
  Total vector size (bp): 4928
  Modifications to backbone: GFP instead of Luc
  Vector type: Mammalian Expression
  Selectable markers: Hygromycin
Growth in bacteria
  Bacterial resistance: Ampicillin, 100 μg/mL
  Growth temperature: 37°C
  Growth strain: DH5alpha
  Copy number: High Copy
Gene/Insert
  Gene/Insert name: ZF10 Op
  Species: Synthetic
  Insert size (bp): 11
Terms and licenses: Academic/Nonprofit Terms; Industry Terms: Not Available to Industry
How to cite: pGL4.26-SS-137 was a gift from James Collins (Addgene plasmid # 68748 ; http://n2t.net/addgene:68748 ; RRID:Addgene_68748)
