[The description below was written by a language model from this plasmid's Addgene catalogue record and pLannotate feature annotations shown in this document.]
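Description:
pGL4.26-SS-137 is a mammalian reporter plasmid built on Promega's pGL4.26 [luc2/minP/Hygro] backbone, in which the luciferase coding sequence has been replaced by GFP and a short synthetic zinc-finger operator, ZF10 Op (11 bp), has been added. It is propagated in E. coli as a high-copy plasmid through a ColE1/pUC-type origin with ampicillin selection (AmpR, β-lactamase). An SV40 enhancer/early promoter driving hygromycin B phosphotransferase, terminated by a synthetic poly(A) signal, allows selection of transfected mammalian cells. Total size is 4,928 bp.

The reporter unit consists of minP, a minimal TATA-box promoter with low basal activity, followed by a mammalian codon-optimised EGFP open reading frame and an SV40 polyadenylation signal. The operator itself is too small to be annotated in the feature table. The purpose line "ZF10 Op -- GFP" and the design of the backbone imply that it sits in the cloning region upstream of minP, but its exact position is not recorded. A synthetic poly(A) signal and the human α2-globin RNA polymerase II pause site lie upstream of the reporter region on the circular map, a standard pGL4 arrangement that blocks read-through transcription from the backbone and keeps background low. The short SV40 large T and TcR fragments in the annotation are probably incidental matches to backbone sequence rather than functional genes.

Because minP alone gives little expression, GFP output should depend on a factor that recognises the ZF10 operator. This fits the associated work on DNA sense-and-respond protein modules in mammalian cells, where such a plasmid would serve as a fluorescent readout for zinc-finger-based binding or activation. The record does not specify which effector protein is paired with it.
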