Features (pLannotate 1.2.2; 13 found; start..end, strand, type, name):
     56..87      +  promoter       minP: minimal TATA-box promoter with low basal activity
    120..839     +  CDS            EGFP: the original enhanced GFP (Yang et al., 1996) mammalian codon-optimized
    883..1004    -  polyA_signal   SV40 poly(A) signal: SV40 polyadenylation signal
   1030..1161    -  CDS            LT_SV40 (fragment): Experimental evidence at protein level: Swiss-Prot protein existence level 1. Isoform 17kT antigen targets host RBL2 for degradation and promotes cell proliferation. Transactivates host cyclin A promoter through its J domain. From Simian virus 40 (SV40).
   1198..1555    +  promoter       SV40 promoter: SV40 enhancer and early promoter
   1586..2623    +  CDS            HygR: hygromycin B phosphotransferase confers resistance to hygromycin
   2647..2695    +  polyA_signal   poly(A) signal: synthetic polyadenylation signal
   2711..2842    +  CDS            TcR (fragment): tetracycline efflux protein; tet; confers resistance to tetracycline
   3022..3610    -  rep_origin     ori: high-copy-number ColE1/pMB1/pBR322/pUC origin of replication
   3810..4670    -  CDS            AmpR: β-lactamase confers resistance to ampicillin, carbenicillin, and related antibiotics
   4671..4712    -  promoter       AmpR promoter (fragment): bla
   4775..4823    +  polyA_signal   poly(A) signal: synthetic polyadenylation signal
   4837..4928    +  misc_feature   pause site: RNA polymerase II transcriptional pause signal from the human α2 globin gene
>Addgene plasmid #68748 | pGL4.26-SS-137 | depositor full sequence | sequence record 120991 | pGL4.26-SS-137 sequence 4928 bps
GGCCTAACTGGCCGGTACCTGAGCTCGCTAGCTGAAGAAGCTGAAGCTTAGACACTAGAGGGTATATAAT
GGAAGCTCGACTTCCAGCTTGGCAATCCGGTACTGTTGGTAAAGCCACCATGGTGAGCAAGGGCGAGGAG
CTGTTCACCGGGGTGGTGCCCATCCTGGTCGAGCTGGACGGCGACGTAAACGGCCACAAGTTCAGCGTGT
CCGGCGAGGGCGAGGGCGATGCCACCTACGGCAAGCTGACCCTGAAGTTCATCTGCACCACCGGCAAGCT
GCCCGTGCCCTGGCCCACCCTCGTGACCACCCTGACCTACGGCGTGCAGTGCTTCAGCCGCTACCCCGAC
CACATGAAGCAGCACGACTTCTTCAAGTCCGCCATGCCCGAAGGCTACGTCCAGGAGCGCACCATCTTCT
TCAAGGACGACGGCAACTACAAGACCCGCGCCGAGGTGAAGTTCGAGGGCGACACCCTGGTGAACCGCAT
CGAGCTGAAGGGCATCGACTTCAAGGAGGACGGCAACATCCTGGGGCACAAGCTGGAGTACAACTACAAC
AGCCACAACGTCTATATCATGGCCGACAAGCAGAAGAACGGCATCAAGGTGAACTTCAAGATCCGCCACA
ACATCGAGGACGGCAGCGTGCAGCTCGCCGACCACTACCAGCAGAACACCCCCATCGGCGACGGCCCCGT
GCTGCTGCCCGACAACCACTACCTGAGCACCCAGTCCGCCCTGAGCAAAGACCCCAACGAGAAGCGCGAT
CACATGGTCCTGCTGGAGTTCGTGACCGCCGCCGGGATCACTCTCGGCATGGACGAGCTGTACAAGTAAT
AATTCTAGAGTCGGGGCGGCCGGCCGCTTCGAGCAGACATGATAAGATACATTGATGAGTTTGGACAAAC
CACAACTAGAATGCAGTGAAAAAAATGCTTTATTTGTGAAATTTGTGATGCTATTGCTTTATTTGTAACC
ATTATAAGCTGCAATAAACAAGTTAACAACAACAATTGCATTCATTTTATGTTTCAGGTTCAGGGGGAGG
TGTGGGAGGTTTTTTAAAGCAAGTAAAACCTCTACAAATGTGGTAAAATCGATAAGGATCCGTTTGCGTA
TTGGGCGCTCTTCCGCTGATCTGCGCAGCACCATGGCCTGAAATAACCTCTGAAAGAGGAACTTGGTTAG
CTACCTTCTGAGGCGGAAAGAACCAGCTGTGGAATGTGTGTCAGTTAGGGTGTGGAAAGTCCCCAGGCTC
CCCAGCAGGCAGAAGTATGCAAAGCATGCATCTCAATTAGTCAGCAACCAGGTGTGGAAAGTCCCCAGGC
TCCCCAGCAGGCAGAAGTATGCAAAGCATGCATCTCAATTAGTCAGCAACCATAGTCCCGCCCCTAACTC
CGCCCATCCCGCCCCTAACTCCGCCCAGTTCCGCCCATTCTCCGCCCCATGGCTGACTAATTTTTTTTAT
TTATGCAGAGGCCGAGGCCGCCTCTGCCTCTGAGCTATTCCAGAAGTAGTGAGGAGGCTTTTTTGGAGGC
CTAGGCTTTTGCAAAAAGCTCGATTCTTCTGACACTAGCGCCACCATGAAGAAGCCCGAACTCACCGCTA
CCAGCGTTGAAAAATTTCTCATCGAGAAGTTCGACAGTGTGAGCGACCTGATGCAGTTGTCGGAGGGCGA
AGAGAGCCGAGCCTTCAGCTTCGATGTCGGCGGACGCGGCTATGTACTGCGGGTGAATAGCTGCGCTGAT
GGCTTCTACAAAGACCGCTACGTGTACCGCCACTTCGCCAGCGCTGCACTACCCATCCCCGAAGTGTTGG
ACATCGGCGAGTTCAGCGAGAGCCTGACATACTGCATCAGTAGACGCGCCCAAGGCGTTACTCTCCAAGA
CCTCCCCGAAACAGAGCTGCCTGCTGTGTTACAGCCTGTCGCCGAAGCTATGGATGCTATTGCCGCCGCC
GACCTCAGTCAAACCAGCGGCTTCGGCCCATTCGGGCCCCAAGGCATCGGCCAGTACACAACCTGGCGGG
ATTTCATTTGCGCCATTGCTGATCCCCATGTCTACCACTGGCAGACCGTGATGGACGACACCGTGTCCGC
CAGCGTAGCTCAAGCCCTGGACGAACTGATGCTGTGGGCCGAAGACTGTCCCGAGGTGCGCCACCTCGTC
CATGCCGACTTCGGCAGCAACAACGTCCTGACCGACAACGGCCGCATCACCGCCGTAATCGACTGGTCCG
AAGCTATGTTCGGGGACAGTCAGTACGAGGTGGCCAACATCTTCTTCTGGCGGCCCTGGCTGGCTTGCAT
GGAGCAGCAGACTCGCTACTTCGAGCGCCGGCATCCCGAGCTGGCCGGCAGCCCTCGTCTGCGAGCCTAC
ATGCTGCGCATCGGCCTGGATCAGCTCTACCAGAGCCTCGTGGACGGCAACTTCGACGATGCTGCCTGGG
CTCAAGGCCGCTGCGATGCCATCGTCCGCAGCGGGGCCGGCACCGTCGGTCGCACACAAATCGCTCGCCG
GAGCGCAGCCGTATGGACCGACGGCTGCGTCGAGGTGCTGGCCGACAGCGGCAACCGCCGGCCCAGTACA
CGACCGCGCGCTAAGGAGGTAGGTCGAGTTTAAACTCTAGAACCGGTCATGGCCGCAATAAAATATCTTT
ATTTTCATTACATCTGTGTGTTGGTTTTTTGTGTGTTCGAACTAGATGCTGTCGACCGATGCCCTTGAGA
GCCTTCAACCCAGTCAGCTCCTTCCGGTGGGCGCGGGGCATGACTATCGTCGCCGCACTTATGACTGTCT
TCTTTATCATGCAACTCGTAGGACAGGTGCCGGCAGCGCTCTTCCGCTTCCTCGCTCACTGACTCGCTGC
GCTCGGTCGTTCGGCTGCGGCGAGCGGTATCAGCTCACTCAAAGGCGGTAATACGGTTATCCACAGAATC
AGGGGATAACGCAGGAAAGAACATGTGAGCAAAAGGCCAGCAAAAGGCCAGGAACCGTAAAAAGGCCGCG
TTGCTGGCGTTTTTCCATAGGCTCCGCCCCCCTGACGAGCATCACAAAAATCGACGCTCAAGTCAGAGGT
GGCGAAACCCGACAGGACTATAAAGATACCAGGCGTTTCCCCCTGGAAGCTCCCTCGTGCGCTCTCCTGT
TCCGACCCTGCCGCTTACCGGATACCTGTCCGCCTTTCTCCCTTCGGGAAGCGTGGCGCTTTCTCATAGC
TCACGCTGTAGGTATCTCAGTTCGGTGTAGGTCGTTCGCTCCAAGCTGGGCTGTGTGCACGAACCCCCCG
TTCAGCCCGACCGCTGCGCCTTATCCGGTAACTATCGTCTTGAGTCCAACCCGGTAAGACACGACTTATC
GCCACTGGCAGCAGCCACTGGTAACAGGATTAGCAGAGCGAGGTATGTAGGCGGTGCTACAGAGTTCTTG
AAGTGGTGGCCTAACTACGGCTACACTAGAAGAACAGTATTTGGTATCTGCGCTCTGCTGAAGCCAGTTA
CCTTCGGAAAAAGAGTTGGTAGCTCTTGATCCGGCAAACAAACCACCGCTGGTAGCGGTGGTTTTTTTGT
TTGCAAGCAGCAGATTACGCGCAGAAAAAAAGGATCTCAAGAAGATCCTTTGATCTTTTCTACGGGGTCT
GACGCTCAGTGGAACGAAAACTCACGTTAAGGGATTTTGGTCATGAGATTATCAAAAAGGATCTTCACCT
AGATCCTTTTAAATTAAAAATGAAGTTTTAAATCAATCTAAAGTATATATGAGTAAACTTGGTCTGACAG
CGGCCGCAAATGCTAAACCACTGCAGTGGTTACCAGTGCTTGATCAGTGAGGCACCGATCTCAGCGATCT
GCCTATTTCGTTCGTCCATAGTGGCCTGACTCCCCGTCGTGTAGATCACTACGATTCGTGAGGGCTTACC
ATCAGGCCCCAGCGCAGCAATGATGCCGCGAGAGCCGCGTTCACCGGCCCCCGATTTGTCAGCAATGAAC
CAGCCAGCAGGGAGGGCCGAGCGAAGAAGTGGTCCTGCTACTTTGTCCGCCTCCATCCAGTCTATGAGCT
GCTGTCGTGATGCTAGAGTAAGAAGTTCGCCAGTGAGTAGTTTCCGAAGAGTTGTGGCCATTGCTACTGG
CATCGTGGTATCACGCTCGTCGTTCGGTATGGCTTCGTTCAACTCTGGTTCCCAGCGGTCAAGCCGGGTC
ACATGATCACCCATATTATGAAGAAATGCAGTCAGCTCCTTAGGGCCTCCGATCGTTGTCAGAAGTAAGT
TGGCCGCGGTGTTGTCGCTCATGGTAATGGCAGCACTACACAATTCTCTTACCGTCATGCCATCCGTAAG
ATGCTTTTCCGTGACCGGCGAGTACTCAACCAAGTCGTTTTGTGAGTAGTGTATACGGCGACCAAGCTGC
TCTTGCCCGGCGTCTATACGGGACAACACCGCGCCACATAGCAGTACTTTGAAAGTGCTCATCATCGGGA
ATCGTTCTTCGGGGCGGAAAGACTCAAGGATCTTGCCGCTATTGAGATCCAGTTCGATATAGCCCACTCT
TGCACCCAGTTGATCTTCAGCATCTTTTACTTTCACCAGCGTTTCGGGGTGTGCAAAAACAGGCAAGCAA
AATGCCGCAAAGAAGGGAATGAGTGCGACACGAAAATGTTGGATGCTCATACTCGTCCTTTTTCAATATT
ATTGAAGCATTTATCAGGGTTACTAGTACGTCTCTCAAGGATAAGTAAGTAATATTAAGGTACGGGAGGT
ATTGGACAGGCCGCAATAAAATATCTTTATTTTCATTACATCTGTGTGTTGGTTTTTTGTGTGAATCGAT
AGTACTAACATACGCTCTCCATCAAAACAAAACGAAACAAAACAAACTAGCAAAATAGGCTGTCCCCAGT
GCAAGTGCAGGTGCCAGAACATTTCTCT
