>Addgene plasmid #68748 | pGL4.26-SS-137 | addgene partial sequence | sequence record 124896 | EGFP-N 5'-CGTCGCCGTCCAGCTCGACCAG-3'
GCTCCTCGCCCTTGCTCACCATGGTGGCTTTACCAACAGTACCGGATTGCCAAGCTGGAAGTCGAGCTTC
CATTATATACCCTCTAGTGTCTAAGCTTCAGCTTCTTCAGCTAGCGAGCTCAGGTACCGGCCAGTTAGGC
CAGAGAAATGTTCTGGCACCTGCACTTGCACTGGGGACAGCCTATTTTGCTAGTTTGTTTTGTTTCGTTT
TGTTTTGATGGAGAGCGTATGTTAGTACTATCGATTCACACAAAAAACCAACACACAGATGTAATGAAAA
TAAAGATATTTTATTGCGGCCTGTCCAATACCTCCCGTACCTTAATATTACTTACTTATCCTTGAGAGAC
GTACTAGTAACCCTGATAAATGCTTCAATAATATTGAAAAAGGACGAGTATGAGCATCCAACATTTTCGT
GTCGCACTCATTCCCTTCTTTGCGGCATTTTGCTTGCCTGTTTTTGCACACCCCGAAACGCTGGTGAAAG
TAAAAGATGCTGAAGATCAACTGGGTGCAAGAGTGGGCTATATCGAACTGGATCTCAATAGCGGCAAGAT
CCTTGAGTCTTTCCGCCCCGAAGAACGATTCCCGATGATGAGCACTTTCAAAGTACTGCTATGTGGCGCG
GTGTTGTCCCGTATAGACGCCGGGCAAGAGCAGCTTGGTCGCCGTATACACTACTCACAAAACGACTTGG
TTGAGTACTCGCCGGTCACGGAAAAGCATCTTACGGATGGCATGACGGTAAGAGAATTGTGTAGTGCTGC
CATTACCATGAGCGACAACACCGCGGCCAACTTACTTCTGACAACGATCGGAGGCCCTAAGGAGCTGACT
GCATTTCTTCATAATATGGGTGATCATGTG
