>Addgene plasmid #68748 | pGL4.26-SS-137 | addgene partial sequence | sequence record 124897 | EBV-rev 5'-GTGGTTTGTCCAAACTCATC-3'
CGGCCGGCCGCCCCGACTCTAGAATTATTACTTGTACAGCTCGTCCATGCCGAGAGTGATCCCGGCGGCG
GTCACGAACTCCAGCAGGACCATGTGATCGCGCTTCTCGTTGGGGTCTTTGCTCAGGGCGGACTGGGTGC
TCAGGTAGTGGTTGTCGGGCAGCAGCACGGGGCCGTCGCCGATGGGGGTGTTCTGCTGGTAGTGGTCGGC
GAGCTGCACGCTGCCGTCCTCGATGTTGTGGCGGATCTTGAAGTTCACCTTGATGCCGTTCTTCTGCTTG
TCGGCCATGATATAGACGTTGTGGCTGTTGTAGTTGTACTCCAGCTTGTGCCCCAGGATGTTGCCGTCCT
CCTTGAAGTCGATGCCCTTCAGCTCGATGCGGTTCACCAGGGTGTCGCCCTCGAACTTCACCTCGGCGCG
GGTCTTGTAGTTGCCGTCGTCCTTGAAGAAGATGGTGCGCTCCTGGACGTAGCCTTCGGGCATGGCGGAC
TTGAAGAAGTCGTGCTGCTTCATGTGGTCGGGGTAGCGGCTGAAGCACTGCACGCCGTAGGTCAGGGTGG
TCACGAGGGTGGGCCAGGGCACGGGCAGCTTGCCGGTGGTGCAGATGAACTTCAGGGTCAGCTTGCCGTA
GGTGGCATCGCCCTCGCCCTCGCCGGACACGCTGAACTTGTGGCCGTTTACGTCGCCGTCCAGCTCGACC
AGGATGGGCACCACCCCGGTGAACAGCTCCTCGCCCTTGCTCACCATGGTGGCTTTACCAACAGTACCGG
ATTGCCAAGCTGGAAGTCGAGCTTCCATTATATACCCTCTAGTGTCTAAGCTTCAGCTTCTTCAGCTAGC
GAGCTCAGGTACCGGCCAGTTAGGCCAGAGAAAATGTTCTGGCACCTGCACTTGCACTGGGGACAGCCTA
ATTTT
